>Addgene plasmid #129812 | ORF18(G145A_N146A)-3xFLAG pCDNA4 | addgene full sequence | sequence record 257119 | Addgene NGS Result
GACGGATCGGGAGATCTCCCGATCCCCTATGGTGCACTCTCAGTACAATCTGCTCTGATGCCGCATAGTT
AAGCCAGTATCTGCTCCCTGCTTGTGTGTTGGAGGTCGCTGAGTAGTGCGCGAGCAAAATTTAAGCTACA
ACAAGGCAAGGCTTGACCGACAATTGCATGAAGAATCTGCTTAGGGTTAGGCGTTTTGCGCTGCTTCGCG
ATGTACGGGCCAGATATACGCGTTGACATTGATTATTGACTAGTTATTAATAGTAATCAATTACGGGGTC
ATTAGTTCATAGCCCATATATGGAGTTCCGCGTTACATAACTTACGGTAAATGGCCCGCCTGGCTGACCG
CCCAACGACCCCCGCCCATTGACGTCAATAATGACGTATGTTCCCATAGTAACGCCAATAGGGACTTTCC
ATTGACGTCAATGGGTGGAGTATTTACGGTAAACTGCCCACTTGGCAGTACATCAAGTGTATCATATGCC
AAGTACGCCCCCTATTGACGTCAATGACGGTAAATGGCCCGCCTGGCATTATGCCCAGTACATGACCTTA
TGGGACTTTCCTACTTGGCAGTACATCTACGTATTAGTCATCGCTATTACCATGGTGATGCGGTTTTGGC
AGTACATCAATGGGCGTGGATAGCGGTTTGACTCACGGGGATTTCCAAGTCTCCACCCCATTGACGTCAA
TGGGAGTTTGTTTTGGCACCAAAATCAACGGGACTTTCCAAAATGTCGTAACAACTCCGCCCCATTGACG
CAAATGGGCGGTAGGCGTGTACGGTGGGAGGTCTATATAAGCAGAGCTCTCCCTATCAGTGATAGAGATC
TCCCTATCAGTGATAGAGATCGTCGACGAGCTCGTTTAGTGAACCGTCAGATCGCCTGGAGACGCCATCC
ACGCTGTTTTGACCTCCATAGAAGACACCGGGACCGATCCAGCCTCCGGACTCTAGCGTTTAAACTTAAG
CTTGGTACCGAGCTCGGATCCACTAGTCCAGTGTGGTGGAATTCTGCAGATATGCTCGGAAAATACGTGT
GTGAGACCGAGCCGCTGAGCCCGGGGCTTAGGAGGCTCATGTGGCGCTTTTTGCAAAATAAGAATTTAAA
TACATTCCACGCCCAAGAGCTGCGTTTTATTCATTTGGTTCTCTGCAGGATGTACAATTTCGGTCTAAAT
GTGTACCTGTTAAGGGAGGCTACTGCCAATGCCGGGACCTACGACGAGGTGGTCCTGGGACGCAAGGTTC
CTGCGGAGGTGTGGAAGCTCGTGTACGATGGGCTCGAGGAGATGGGCGTGTCAAGTGAGATGCTGCTGTG
TGAGGCATACCGGGACAGCCTCTGGATGCACTTGAACGATAAGGTGGGGCTCTTGAGGGGCCTGGCGAAT
TATCTGTTTCACCGGCTAGGGGTCACCCACGACGTTCGCATCGCCCCGGAAAACCTGGTGGACGCAGCCT
TTTTGTTTAATCTGGGAAGTGTGCTCCCCTGCAGGCTGCTCCTTGCGGCGGGCTACTGCCTCGCCTTTTG
GGGCAGCGATGAACACGAACGCTGGGTGCGCTTCTTCGCCCAGAAGCTTTTCATTTGCTACCTGATAGTC
TCCGGGCGTCTTATGACACAGAGGTCTCTGCTAGTTTGGGCCAGCGAAACGGGCTATCCCGGTCCGGTGG
AGGCAGTCTGTCGCGACATCCGCTCCATGTACGGCATACGAACGTATGCGGTCTCGGGTTATCTTCCGGC
TCCGTCCGAAGCGCAGCTGGCCTACCTTGGTGCGTTTAACAACAACGCGGTTTCAGATCCAGCACAGTGG
CGGCCGCTCGAGGGAGGCGGTGGAGCCGACTACAAGGACCACGACGGCGACTACAAGGACCACGACATCG
ACTACAAGGACGACGACGACAAGGGGCCCGTTTAAACCCGCTGATCAGCCTCGACTGTGCCTTCTAGTTG
CCAGCCATCTGTTGTTTGCCCCTCCCCCGTGCCTTCCTTGACCCTGGAAGGTGCCACTCCCACTGTCCTT
TCCTAATAAAATGAGGAAATTGCATCGCATTGTCTGAGTAGGTGTCATTCTATTCTGGGGGGTGGGGTGG
GGCAGGACAGCAAGGGGGAGGATTGGGAAGACAATAGCAGGCATGCTGGGGATGCGGTGGGCTCTATGGC
TTCTGAGGCGGAAAGAACCAGCTGGGGCTCTAGGGGGTATCCCC
[124 nt withheld, positions 2215-2338]
C
[91 nt withheld, positions 2340-2430]
A
[49 nt withheld, positions 2432-2480]
CCTTTGACGTTGGAGTCCACGTTCTTT
[37 nt withheld, positions 2508-2544]
ACCCTATCTCGGTCTATTCTTTTGATTTATAAGGGATTTTGCCGATTTCGGCCTATTGGTTAAAAAATGA
GCTGATTTAACAAAAATTTAACGCGAATTAATTCTGTGGAATGTGTGTCAGTTAGGGTGTGGAAAGTCCC
CAGGCTCCCCAGCAGGCAGAAGTATGCAAAGCATGCATCTCAATTAGTCAGCAACCAGGTGTGGAAAGTC
CCCAGGCTCCCCAGCAGGCAGAAGTATGCAAAGCATGCATCTCAATTAGTCAGCAACCATAGTCCCGCCC
CTAACTCCGCCCATCCCGCCCCTAACTCCGCCCAGTTCCGCCCATTCTCCGCCCCATGGCTGACTAATTT
TTTTTATTTATGCAGAGGCCGAGGCCGCCTCTGCCTCTGAGCTATTCCAGAAGTAGTGAGGAGGCTTTTT
TGGAGGCCTAGGCTTTTGCAAAAAGCTCCCGGGAGCTTGTATATCCATTTTCGGATCTGATCAGCACGTG
TTGACAATTAATCATCGGCATAGTATATCGGCATAGTATAATACGACAAGGTGAGGAACTAAACCATGGC
CAAGTTGACCAGTGCCGTTCCGGTGCTCACCGCGCGCGACGTCGCCGGAGCGGTCGAGTTCTGGACCGAC
CGGCTCGGGTTCTCCCGGGACTTCGTGGAGGACGACTTCGCCGGTGTGGTCCGGGACGACGTGACCCTGT
TCATCAGCGCGGTCCAGGACCAGGTGGTGCCGGACAACACCCTGGCCTGGGTGTGGGTGCGCGGCCTGGA
CGAGCTGTACGCCGAGTGGTCGGAGGTCGTGTCCACGAACTTCCGGGACGCCTCCGGGCCGGCCATGACC
GAGATCGGCGAGCAGCCGTGGGGGCGGGAGTTCGCCCTGCGCGACCCGGCCGGCAACTGCGTGCACTTCG
TGGCCGAGGAGCAGGACTGACACGTGCTACGAGATTTCGATTCCACCGCCGCCTTCTATGAAAGGTTGGG
CTTCGGAATCGTTTTCCGGGACGCCGGCTGGATGATCCTCCAGCGCGGGGATCTCATGCTGGAGTTCTTC
GCCCACCCCAACTTGTTTATTGCAGCTTATAATGGTTACAAATAAAGCAATAGCATCACAAATTTCACAA
ATAAAGCATTTTTTTCACTGCATTCTAGTTGTGGTTTGTCCAAACTCATCAATGTATCTTATCATGTCTG
TATACCGTCGACCTCTAGCTAGAGCTTGGCGTAATCATGGTCATAGCTGTTTCCTGTGTGAAATTGTTAT
CCGCTCACAATTCCACACAACATACGAGCCGGAAGCATAAAGTGTAAAGCCTGGGGTGCCTAATGAGTGA
GCTAACTCACATTAATTGCGTTGCGCTCACTGCCCGCTTTCCAGTCGGGAAACCTGTCGTGCCAGCTGCA
TTAATGAATCGGCCAACGCGCGGGGAGAGGCGGTTTGCGTATTGGGCGCTCTTCCGCTTCCTCGCTCACT
GACTCGCTGCGCTCGGTCGTTCGGCTGCGGCGAGCGGTATCAGCTCACTCAAAGGCGGTAATACGGTTAT
CCACAGAATCAGGGGATAACGCAGGAAAGAACATGTGAGCAAAAGGCCAGCAAAAGGCCAGGAACCGTAA
AAAGGCCGCGTTGCTGGCGTTTTTCCATAGGCTCCGCCCCCCTGACGAGCATCACAAAAATCGACGCTCA
AGTCAGAGGTGGCGAAACCCGACAGGACTATAAAGATACCAGGCGTTTCCCCCTGGAAGCTCCCTCGTGC
GCTCTCCTGTTCCGACCCTGCCGCTTACCGGATACCTGTCCGCCTTTCTCCCTTCGGGAAGCGTGGCGCT
TTCTCATAGCTCACGCTGTAGGTATCTCAGTTCGGTGTAGGTCGTTCGCTCCAAGCTGGGCTGTGTGCAC
GAACCCCCCGTTCAGCCCGACCGCTGCGCCTTATCCGGTAACTATCGTCTTGAGTCCAACCCGGTAAGAC
ACGACTTATCGCCACTGGCAGCAGCCACTGGTAACAGGATTAGCAGAGCGAGGTATGTAGGCGGTGCTAC
AGAGTTCTTGAAGTGGTGGCCTAACTACGGCTACACTAGAAGAACAGTATTTGGTATCTGCGCTCTGCTG
AAGCCAGTTACCTTCGGAAAAAGAGTTGGTAGCTCTTGATCCGGCAAACAAACCACCGCTGGTAGCGGTG
GTTTTTTTGTTTGCAAGCAGCAGATTACGCGCAGAAAAAAAGGATCTCAAGAAGATCCTTTGATCTTTTC
TACGGGGTCTGACGCTCAGTGGAACGAAAACTCACGTTAAGGGATTTTGGTCATGAGATTATCAAAAAGG
ATCTTCACCTAGATCCTTTTAAATTAAAAATGAAGTTTTAAATCAATCTAAAGTATATATGAGTAAACTT
GGTCTGACAGTTACCAATGCTTAATCAGTGAGGCACCTATCTCAGCGATCTGTCTATTTCGTTCATCCAT
AGTTGCCTGACTCCCCGTCGTGTAGATAACTACGATACGGGAGGGCTTACCATCTGGCCCCAGTGCTGCA
ATGATACCGCGAGACCCACGCTCACCGGCTCCAGATTTATCAGCAATAAACCAGCCAGCCGGAAGGGCCG
AGCGCAGAAGTGGTCCTGCAACTTTATCCGCCTCCATCCAGTCTATTAATTGTTGCCGGGAAGCTAGAGT
AAGTAGTTCGCCAGTTAATAGTTTGCGCAACGTTGTTGCCATTGCTACAGGCATCGTGGTGTCACGCTCG
TCGTTTGGTATGGCTTCATTCAGCTCCGGTTCCCAACGATCAAGGCGAGTTACATGATCCCCCATGTTGT
GCAAAAAAGCGGTTAGCTCCTTCGGTCCTCCGATCGTTGTCAGAAGTAAGTTGGCCGCAGTGTTATCACT
CATGGTTATGGCAGCACTGCATAATTCTCTTACTGTCATGCCATCCGTAAGATGCTTTTCTGTGACTGGT
GAGTACTCAACCAAGTCATTCTGAGAATAGTGTATGCGGCGACCGAGTTGCTCTTGCCCGGCGTCAATAC
GGGATAATACCGCGCCACATAGCAGAACTTTAAAAGTGCTCATCATTGGAAAACGTTCTTCGGGGCGAAA
ACTCTCAAGGATCTTACCGCTGTTGAGATCCAGTTCGATGTAACCCACTCGTGCACCCAACTGATCTTCA
GCATCTTTTACTTTCACCAGCGTTTCTGGGTGAGCAAAAACAGGAAGGCAAAATGCCGCAAAAAAGGGAA
TAAGGGCGACACGGAAATGTTGAATACTCATACTCTTCCTTTTTCAATATTATTGAAGCATTTATCAGGG
TTATTGTCTCATGAGCGGATACATATTTGAATGTATTTAGAAAAATAAACAAATAGGGGTTCCGCGCACA
TTTCCCCGAAAAGTGCCACCTGACGTC
Features (pLannotate 1.2.2; 23 found; start..end, strand, type, name):
     28..80      -  misc_feature   bom (fragment): basis of mobility region from pBR322
    235..614     +  enhancer       CMV enhancer: human cytomegalovirus immediate early enhancer
    615..818     +  promoter       CMV promoter: human cytomegalovirus (CMV) immediate early promoter
    820..839     +  promoter       PLtetO-1 promoter (fragment): modified phage lambda PL promoter with tet operator sites (Lutz and Bujard, 1997)
    841..860     +  promoter       PLtetO-1 promoter (fragment): modified phage lambda PL promoter with tet operator sites (Lutz and Bujard, 1997)
    868..901     +  promoter       TRE3GV promoter (fragment): 3rd-generation Tet-responsive promoter that can be activated by binding of Tet-On® 3G, optimized for retroviral and lentiviral vectors
   1032..1802    +  CDS            ORF18: UL79_HHV8P - Protein inferred from homology: Swiss-Prot protein existence level 3. Plays a role in the expression of late transcripts bridging viral DNA replication and late gene expression during infection. From Human herpesvirus 8 type P (isolate GK18) (HHV-8) (Kaposi's sarcoma-associated herpesvirus).
   1893..1913    +  CDS            FLAG (fragment): FLAG® epitope tag, followed by an enterokinase cleavage site
   1945..2169    +  polyA_signal   bGH poly(A) signal: bovine growth hormone polyadenylation signal
   2173..2194    +  promoter       SV40 promoter (fragment): SV40 enhancer and early promoter
   2215..2643    +  rep_origin     f1 ori (sequence partly withheld): f1 bacteriophage origin of replication; arrow indicates direction of (+) strand synthesis
   2657..2986    +  promoter       SV40 promoter: SV40 enhancer and early promoter
   3034..3081    +  promoter       EM7 promoter: synthetic bacterial promoter&nbsp
   3100..3474    +  CDS            BleoR: antibiotic-binding protein; Sh ble from Streptoalloteichus hindustanus; confers resistance to bleomycin, phleomycin, and Zeocin™
   3484..3609    +  CDS            ble (fragment): BLE_KLEPN - Experimental evidence at protein level: Swiss-Prot protein existence level 1. Binding protein with a strong affinity to the bleomycin family of antibiotics. Binds to CL990; an antimitotic-antibiotic compound. From Klebsiella pneumoniae.
   3604..3725    +  polyA_signal   SV40 poly(A) signal: SV40 polyadenylation signal
   3798..3814    -  protein_bind   lac operator: The lac repressor binds to the lac operator to inhibit transcription in E. coli. This inhibition can be relieved by adding lactose or isopropyl-β-D-thiogalactopyranoside (IPTG). lac repressor encoded by lacI
   3822..3852    -  promoter       lac promoter: promoter for the E. coli lac operon
   3867..3888    -  protein_bind   CAP binding site: CAP binding activates transcription in the presence of cAMP. E. coli catabolite activator protein
   3901..3993    -  CDS            lacI (fragment): lac repressor; lacI; The lac repressor binds to the lac operator to inhibit transcription in E. coli. This inhibition can be relieved by adding lactose or isopropyl-β-D-thiogalactopyranoside (IPTG).
   4176..4764    -  rep_origin     ori: high-copy-number ColE1/pMB1/pBR322/pUC origin of replication
   4935..5795    -  CDS            AmpR: β-lactamase; bla; confers resistance to ampicillin, carbenicillin, and related antibiotics
   5796..5900    -  promoter       AmpR promoter: bla
