[The description below was written by a language model from this plasmid's Addgene catalogue record and pLannotate feature annotations shown in this document.]
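Description:
ORF18(G145A_N146A)-3xFLAG pCDNA4 is a mammalian expression plasmid of about 5.9 kb built on the pcDNA4/TO backbone. It is maintained in E. coli through a high-copy ColE1/pUC-type origin and selected with ampicillin via the bla gene. An f1 origin is also present. For selection in mammalian cells the backbone carries a Sh ble (bleomycin/Zeocin resistance) gene driven by the SV40 early promoter and ended by an SV40 polyadenylation signal. The bacterial EM7 promoter lies just upstream of this gene, so the same marker can also function in bacteria.

The payload is the 771 bp ORF18 coding sequence from Kaposi's sarcoma-associated herpesvirus (HHV-8), a UL79-family protein implicated in linking viral DNA replication to late gene transcription. This version carries two adjacent alanine substitutions, G145A and N146A. The insert was introduced by ligation-independent cloning in frame with a C-terminal 3xFLAG tag supplied by the backbone, although the automated annotation picks up only a fragment of this tag. Expression is driven by the CMV immediate-early enhancer and promoter and terminated by the bovine growth hormone polyadenylation signal. Short tet operator matches directly downstream of the CMV promoter reflect the tetracycline-operator design of pcDNA4/TO. Expression is therefore constitutive in ordinary cells but can be repressed and induced with tetracycline-class drugs in cells that express the Tet repressor.

The plasmid is used to express the epitope-tagged ORF18 point mutant in mammalian cells. The associated study examined the ORF18–ORF30 interaction and its requirement for KSHV late gene expression, which suggests the mutant was made to probe residues involved in that function. The record does not describe the mutant's phenotype.
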