Addgene plasmid #129812: ORF18(G145A_N146A)-3xFLAG pCDNA4
Purpose: Expresses KSHV ORF18 (G145A_N146A) with Cterm 3xFLAG tag in mammalian cells
Depositing lab: Britt Glaunsinger. Depositing organization: University of California, Berkeley. Publication: The interaction between ORF18 and ORF30 is required for late gene expression in Kaposi's sarcoma-associated herpesvirus. Castaneda AF, Glaunsinger BA. J Virol. 2018 Oct 10. pii: JVI.01488-18. doi: 10.1128/JVI.01488-18. PubMed 30305361.
Backbone
  Vector backbone: pcDNA4/TO
  Backbone size w/o insert (bp): 5168
  Total vector size (bp): 5928
  Vector type: Mammalian Expression
Growth in bacteria
  Bacterial resistance: Ampicillin, 100 μg/mL
  Growth temperature: 37°C
  Growth strain: DH5alpha
  Copy number: High Copy
Gene/Insert
  Gene/Insert name: ORF18
  Species: Kaposi's sarcoma-associated herpesvirus (HHV-8)
  Insert size (bp): 771
  Mutation: changed Glycine 145 to Alanine and Asparagine 146 to Alanine
  Entrez Gene: ORF18 (a.k.a. HHV8GK18_gp22)
  Promoter: CMV
  Tag / fusion protein: 3xFLAG (C terminal on backbone)
  Cloning method: Ligation Independent Cloning
  Sequencing primers: 5′ CGCAAATGGGCGGTAGGCGTG; 3′ TAGAAGGCACAGTCGAGG
Terms and licenses: Academic/Nonprofit Terms; Industry Terms: Not Available to Industry
How to cite: ORF18(G145A_N146A)-3xFLAG pCDNA4 was a gift from Britt Glaunsinger (Addgene plasmid # 129812 ; http://n2t.net/addgene:129812 ; RRID:Addgene_129812)
